Addgene plasmid #226261: Circular-oc-EMCV-GFP
Purpose: Production of in vitro circularizable RNA via IVT
Depositing lab: Prashant Mali. Depositing organization: University of California, San Diego (UCSD). Publication: Robust genome and cell engineering via in vitro and in situ circularized RNAs. Tong M, Palmer N, Dailamy A, Kumar A, Khaliq H, Han S, Finburgh E, Wing M, Hong C, Xiang Y, Miyasaki K, Portell A, Rainaldi J, Suhardjo A, Nourreddine S, Chew WL, Kwon EJ, Mali P. Nat Biomed Eng. 2024 Aug 26. doi: 10.1038/s41551-024-01245-z. PubMed 39187662.
Backbone
  Vector backbone: Unknown
  Vector type: In Vitro Transcription
Growth in bacteria
  Bacterial resistance: Ampicillin, 100 μg/mL
  Growth temperature: 37°C
  Growth strain: DH5alpha
  Copy number: High Copy
Gene/Insert
  Gene/Insert name: EGFP
  Species: Synthetic
  Cloning method: Gibson Cloning
Terms and licenses: Academic/Nonprofit Terms; Industry Terms: Not Available to Industry
How to cite: Circular-oc-EMCV-GFP was a gift from Prashant Mali (Addgene plasmid # 226261 ; http://n2t.net/addgene:226261 ; RRID:Addgene_226261)
