[The description below was written by a language model from this plasmid's Addgene catalogue record and pLannotate feature annotations shown in this document.]
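Description:
Circular-oc-EMCV-GFP is an in vitro transcription template plasmid designed to produce RNA that can be circularized in vitro. The backbone is recorded as unknown, but the annotated sequence shows a high-copy ColE1/pUC-type origin, an ampicillin resistance gene (β-lactamase with its own promoter), an f1 phage origin, and remnants of a lac promoter/operator, lacI and lacZα region. Two AAV2 inverted terminal repeat fragments flank the cassette, suggesting the construct was built in an AAV transfer-type plasmid. The record gives no indication that viral packaging is intended, and the stated purpose is transcription only.

The payload begins with a T7 promoter for bacteriophage T7 RNA polymerase, followed immediately by a fragment annotated as a type-P3 twister ribozyme. Downstream lie the encephalomyocarditis virus (EMCV) IRES, a mammalian codon-optimized EGFP coding sequence, and a WPRE fragment. Self-cleaving twister ribozymes are commonly used to trim a transcript so that it carries ends suitable for ligation into a circle. Only a 5′ ribozyme is annotated here, and roughly a kilobase between the WPRE and the downstream ITR carries no annotation, so any 3′ ribozyme or ligation elements there cannot be confirmed from the feature table. Because a circular RNA has no 5′ cap, the EMCV IRES supplies cap-independent translation initiation for EGFP, while the WPRE is a posttranscriptional element generally included to enhance expression.

The construct serves as a fluorescent reporter template for generating circular RNA by IVT. This allows circularization and the level and duration of protein expression to be assessed after delivery into cells, in the context of work on circularized RNAs for genome and cell engineering.
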