Features (pLannotate 1.2.2; 16 found; start..end, strand, type, name):
    955..1543    +  rep_origin     ori: high-copy-number ColE1/pMB1/pBR322/pUC origin of replication
   1726..1818    +  CDS            lacI (fragment): lac repressor; lacI; The lac repressor binds to the lac operator to inhibit transcription in E. coli. This inhibition can be relieved by adding lactose or isopropyl-β-D-thiogalactopyranoside (IPTG).
   1831..1852    +  protein_bind   CAP binding site: CAP binding activates transcription in the presence of cAMP. E. coli catabolite activator protein
   1867..1897    +  promoter       lac promoter: promoter for the E. coli lac operon
   1905..1921    +  protein_bind   lac operator: The lac repressor binds to the lac operator to inhibit transcription in E. coli. This inhibition can be relieved by adding lactose or isopropyl-β-D-thiogalactopyranoside (IPTG). lac repressor encoded by lacI
   1982..2112    -  repeat_region  AAV2 ITR (fragment): inverted terminal repeat of adeno-associated virus serotype 2 inverted
   2197..2215    +  promoter       T7 promoter: promoter for bacteriophage T7 RNA polymerase
   2219..2285    +  ncRNA          twister-P3 (fragment): Accession: RF03154 - type-P3 twister ribozyme
   2423..2995    +  misc_feature   IRES: internal ribosome entry site (IRES) of the encephalomyocarditis virus (EMCV)
   3009..3728    +  CDS            EGFP: the original enhanced GFP (Yang et al., 1996) mammalian codon-optimized
   3735..4261    +  misc_feature   WPRE (fragment): woodchuck hepatitis virus posttranscriptional regulatory element
   5235..5365    +  repeat_region  AAV2 ITR (fragment): inverted terminal repeat of adeno-associated virus serotype 2 inverted
   5379..5536    +  CDS            lacZα (fragment): LacZα fragment of β-galactosidase; lacZ fragment
   5541..5969    +  rep_origin     f1 ori (sequence partly withheld): f1 bacteriophage origin of replication; arrow indicates direction of (+) strand synthesis
   6022..6126    +  promoter       AmpR promoter: bla
   6127..784     +  CDS            AmpR (across the origin): β-lactamase; bla; confers resistance to ampicillin, carbenicillin, and related antibiotics
>Addgene plasmid #226261 | Circular-oc-EMCV-GFP | addgene full sequence | sequence record 449384 | Addgene NGS Result
AACGCTGGTGAAAGTAAAAGATGCTGAAGATCAGTTGGGTGCACGAGTGGGTTACATCGAACTGGATCTC
AACAGCGGTAAGATCCTTGAGAGTTTTCGCCCCGAAGAACGTTTTCCAATGATGAGCACTTTTAAAGTTC
TGCTATGTGGCGCGGTATTATCCCGTATTGACGCCGGGCAAGAGCAACTCGGTCGCCGCATACACTATTC
TCAGAATGACTTGGTTGAGTACTCACCAGTCACAGAAAAGCATCTTACGGATGGCATGACAGTAAGAGAA
TTATGCAGTGCTGCCATAACCATGAGTGATAACACTGCGGCCAACTTACTTCTGACAACGATCGGAGGAC
CGAAGGAGCTAACCGCTTTTTTGCACAACATGGGGGATCATGTAACTCGCCTTGATCGTTGGGAACCGGA
GCTGAATGAAGCCATACCAAACGACGAGCGTGACACCACGATGCCTGTAGCAATGGCAACAACGTTGCGC
AAACTATTAACTGGCGAACTACTTACTCTAGCTTCCCGGCAACAATTAATAGACTGGATGGAGGCGGATA
AAGTTGCAGGACCACTTCTGCGCTCGGCCCTTCCGGCTGGCTGGTTTATTGCTGATAAATCTGGAGCCGG
TGAGCGTGGGTCTCGCGGTATCATTGCAGCACTGGGGCCAGATGGTAAGCCCTCCCGTATCGTAGTTATC
TACACGACGGGGAGTCAGGCAACTATGGATGAACGAAATAGACAGATCGCTGAGATAGGTGCCTCACTGA
TTAAGCATTGGTAACTGTCAGACCAAGTTTACTCATATATACTTTAGATTGATTTAAAACTTCATTTTTA
ATTTAAAAGGATCTAGGTGAAGATCCTTTTTGATAATCTCATGACCAAAATCCCTTAACGTGAGTTTTCG
TTCCACTGAGCGTCAGACCCCGTAGAAAAGATCAAAGGATCTTCTTGAGATCCTTTTTTTCTGCGCGTAA
TCTGCTGCTTGCAAACAAAAAAACCACCGCTACCAGCGGTGGTTTGTTTGCCGGATCAAGAGCTACCAAC
TCTTTTTCCGAAGGTAACTGGCTTCAGCAGAGCGCAGATACCAAATACTGTTCTTCTAGTGTAGCCGTAG
TTAGGCCACCACTTCAAGAACTCTGTAGCACCGCCTACATACCTCGCTCTGCTAATCCTGTTACCAGTGG
CTGCTGCCAGTGGCGATAAGTCGTGTCTTACCGGGTTGGACTCAAGACGATAGTTACCGGATAAGGCGCA
GCGGTCGGGCTGAACGGGGGGTTCGTGCACACAGCCCAGCTTGGAGCGAACGACCTACACCGAACTGAGA
TACCTACAGCGTGAGCTATGAGAAAGCGCCACGCTTCCCGAAGGGAGAAAGGCGGACAGGTATCCGGTAA
GCGGCAGGGTCGGAACAGGAGAGCGCACGAGGGAGCTTCCAGGGGGAAACGCCTGGTATCTTTATAGTCC
TGTCGGGTTTCGCCACCTCTGACTTGAGCGTCGATTTTTGTGATGCTCGTCAGGGGGGCGGAGCCTATGG
AAAAACGCCAGCAACGCGGCCTTTTTACGGTTCCTGGCCTTTTGCTGGCCTTTTGCTCACATGTTCTTTC
CTGCGTTATCCCCTGATTCTGTGGATAACCGTATTACCGCCTTTGAGTGAGCTGATACCGCTCGCCGCAG
CCGAACGACCGAGCGCAGCGAGTCAGTGAGCGAGGAAGCGGAAGAGCGCCCAATACGCAAACCGCCTCTC
CCCGCGCGTTGGCCGATTCATTAATGCAGCTGGCACGACAGGTTTCCCGACTGGAAAGCGGGCAGTGAGC
GCAACGCAATTAATGTGAGTTAGCTCACTCATTAGGCACCCCAGGCTTTACACTTTATGCTTCCGGCTCG
TATGTTGTGTGGAATTGTGAGCGGATAACAATTTCACACAGGAAACAGCTATGACCATGATTACGCCAGA
TTTAATTAAGGCCTTAATTAGGCTGCGCGCTCGCTCGCTCACTGAGGCCGCCCGGGCAAAGCCCGGGCGT
CGGGCGACCTTTGGTCGCCCGGCCTCAGTGAGCGAGCGAGCGCGCAGAGAGGGAGTGGCCAACTCCATCA
CTAGGGGTTCCTTGTAGTTAATGATTAACCCGCCATGCTACTTATCTACGTAGCCATGCTCTAGGAAGAT
CGGAATTCGCCCTTAAGCTAGCATGCTAATACGACTCACTATAGGGCCATCAGTCGCCGGTCCCAAGCCC
GGATAAAATGGGAGGGGGCGGGAAACCGCCTAACCATGCCGACTGATGGCAGCTATTATCGAGCGAACGC
CTTATGCGATGAAAGTCGCACGTAGGGTGTAGACCAAGCGAAATCCTATGCATTTAGGATAGTGAGGTAT
AGCAAAGGAGAAGTCGACGGGCCCGCGGAATTCCGCCCCCCCCCCCTCTCCCTCCCCCCCCCCTAACGTT
ACTGGCCGAAGCCGCTTGGAATAAGGCCGGTGTGCGTTTGTCTATATGTTATTTTCCACCATATTGCCGT
CTTTTGGCAATGTGAGGGCCCGGAAACCTGGCCCTGTCTTCTTGACGAGCATTCCTAGGGGTCTTTCCCC
TCTCGCCAAAGGAATGCAAGGTCTGTTGAATGTCGTGAAGGAAGCAGTTCCTCTGGAAGCTTCTTGAAGA
CAAACAACGTCTGTAGCGACCCTTTGCAGGCAGCGGAACCCCCCACCTGGCGACAGGTGCCTCTGCGGCC
AAAAGCCACGTGTATAAGATACACCTGCAAAGGCGGCACAACCCCAGTGCCACGTTGTGAGTTGGATAGT
TGTGGAAAGAGTCAAATGGCTCTCCTCAAGCGTATTCAACAAGGGGCTGAAGGATGCCCAGAAGGTACCC
CATTGTATGGGATCTGATCTGGGGCCTCGGTGCACATGCTTTACATGTGTTTAGTCGAGGTTAAAAAACG
TCTAGGCCCCCCGAACCACGGGGACGTGGTTTTCCTTTGAAAAACACGATGATAATATGGCCACAACCAT
GGTGAGCAAGGGCGAGGAGCTGTTCACCGGGGTGGTGCCCATCCTGGTCGAGCTGGACGGCGACGTAAAC
GGCCACAAGTTCAGCGTGTCCGGCGAGGGCGAGGGCGATGCCACCTACGGCAAGCTGACCCTGAAGTTCA
TCTGCACCACCGGCAAGCTGCCCGTGCCCTGGCCCACCCTCGTGACCACCCTGACCTACGGCGTGCAGTG
CTTCAGCCGCTACCCCGACCACATGAAGCAGCACGACTTCTTCAAGTCCGCCATGCCCGAAGGCTACGTC
CAGGAGCGCACCATCTTCTTCAAGGACGACGGCAACTACAAGACCCGCGCCGAGGTGAAGTTCGAGGGCG
ACACCCTGGTGAACCGCATCGAGCTGAAGGGCATCGACTTCAAGGAGGACGGCAACATCCTGGGGCACAA
GCTGGAGTACAACTACAACAGCCACAACGTCTATATCATGGCCGACAAGCAGAAGAACGGCATCAAGGTG
AACTTCAAGATCCGCCACAACATCGAGGACGGCAGCGTGCAGCTCGCCGACCACTACCAGCAGAACACCC
CCATCGGCGACGGCCCCGTGCTGCTGCCCGACAACCACTACCTGAGCACCCAGTCCGCCCTGAGCAAAGA
CCCCAACGAGAAGCGCGATCACATGGTCCTGCTGGAGTTCGTGACCGCCGCCGGGATCACTCTCGGCATG
GACGAGCTGTACAAGTAAGGATCCAATCAACCTCTGGATTACAAAATTTGTGAAAGATTGACTGGTATTC
TTAACTATGTTGCTCCTTTTACGCTATGTGGATACGCTGCTTTAATGCCTTTGTATCATGCTATTGCTTC
CCGTATGGCTTTCATTTTCTCCTCCTTGTATAAATCCTGGTTGCTGTCTCTTTATGAGGAGTTGTGGCCC
GTTGTCAGGCAACGTGGCGTGGTGTGCACTGTGTTTGCTGACGCAACCCCCACTGGTTGGGGCATTGCCA
CCACCTGTCAGCTCCTTTCCGGGACTTTCGCTTTCCCCCTCCCTATTGCCACGGCGGAACTCATCGCCGC
CTGCCTTGCCCGCTGCTGGACAGGGGCTCGGCTGTTGGGCACTGACAATTCCGTGGTGTTGTCGGGGAAA
TCATCGTCCTTTCCTTGGCTGCTCGCCTGTGTTGCCACCTGGATTCTGCGCGGGACGTCCTTCTGCTACA
ATCCAGCGGACCTTCCTTCCCGCGGCCTGCTGCCGGCTCTGCGGCCTCTTCCGCGTCTTCGAAAAAAAAA
AAAAAAAAAAAAAAAAAAAAAAAAAAAAAAAAAAAAAAAAAAAAAAAAAAAAAAAAAAAAAAAAAAAAAA
AAAAAAAAAAAAAAAAAAAAAAAAAAAAAAAAAAAAAAAAAAAAAAAAAAAAAAAAAAAAAAAAAAAAAA
AAAAAAAAAAAAAAAAAAACTATAGCCATACAATAAAAGTGCGAAACGTTATCCTATAAGTAAGAAAGTT
TTAAAATTTTCTTACGAAAAGGATAGAACTTAAAAGTTCTAACTGTTCTACTAAAGTAATAAGTGAAAAT
CTTATTTAAAGCAAACAACCAAGTAGCTTTAAGTCTAAGTCCCCTACACAAGTTTTATACTACTATGCAA
AACTTGTGAAGCTAGGTAAGGTCGTAATCCGTGAAAGTCGGATGCGGGGCTCCTTAAAAGATTACTATGG
TAAACATAAGCTAATCCATTAAGATGCGATTTATATGTATTTTATACTGTTAAATATTTTTGTGCTTGTG
GCTTGGTATAAAACAGTTAAGATGAAGTACTTAACTGGTTTTGGAATAATTGGTTGTTAAACTAAAACAT
TATAAATCGTTAGTGGATACCTAAGGTAATCAAAAATAGGGATAGGTAGAATGGAACGTTTGATGCTGTA
TATGAAGAGGTTTAGTAGAACCTAGGACACATATACGGGCTCAGCAGGTTCATAGTAGCTATGATACTCA
GCCGGAAGTCAAATTAATTTTGAAATACTTCTATGGTAACATAGGAGAAGGATAAAACTGAGTGAGCCAA
GGAACCTAGTCGGTAATAGCTGCCATCAGTCGGCGTGGACTGTAGAACACTGCCAATGCCGGTCCCAAGC
CCGGATAAAAGTGGAGGGTACAGTCCACGCTTTTTTTCTCGAGTTAAGGGCGAATTCCCGATAAGGATCT
TCCTAGAGCATGGCTACGTAGATAAGTAGCATGGCGGGTTAATCATTAACTACAAGGAACCCCTAGTGAT
GGAGTTGGCCACTCCCTCTCTGCGCGCTCGCTCGCTCACTGAGGCCGGGCGACCAAAGGTCGCCCGACGC
CCGGGCTTTGCCCGGGCGGCCTCAGTGAGCGAGCGAGCGCGCAGCCTTAATTAACCTAATTCACTGGCCG
TCGTTTTACAACGTCGTGACTGGGAAAACCCTGGCGTTACCCAACTTAATCGCCTTGCAGCACATCCCCC
TTTCGCCAGCTGGCGTAATAGCGAAGAGGCCCGCACCGATCGCCCTTCCCAACAGTTGCGCAGCCTGAAT
GGCGAATGGG
[124 nt withheld, positions 5541-5664]
C
[91 nt withheld, positions 5666-5756]
A
[49 nt withheld, positions 5758-5806]
CCTTTGACGTTGGAGTCCACGTTCTTT
[37 nt withheld, positions 5834-5870]
ACCCTATCTCGGTCTATTCTTTTGATTTATAAGGGATTTTGCCGATTTCGGCCTATTGGTTAAAAAATGA
GCTGATTTAACAAAAATTTAACGCGAATTTTAACAAAATATTAACGCTTACAATTTAGGTGGCACTTTTC
GGGGAAATGTGCGCGGAACCCCTATTTGTTTATTTTTCTAAATACATTCAAATATGTATCCGCTCATGAG
ACAATAACCCTGATAAATGCTTCAATAATATTGAAAAAGGAAGAGTATGAGTATTCAACATTTCCGTGTC
GCCCTTATTCCCTTTTTTGCGGCATTTTGCCTTCCTGTTTTTGCTCACCCAGA
